Addgene plasmid #97031: 371-L
Purpose: (Empty Backbone) FLAG-tev-yORF
Depositing lab: Chris Jeans. Depositing organization: University of California, Berkeley.
Backbone
  Vector backbone: pET
  Backbone size (bp): 4795
  Vector type: Bacterial Expression
  Promoter: T7
  Tag / fusion protein: FLAG tag (N terminal on backbone); TEV cleavage site (N terminal on backbone)
Growth in bacteria
  Bacterial resistance: Ampicillin, 100 μg/mL
  Growth temperature: 37°C
  Growth strain: DH5alpha
  Copy number: Low Copy
Gene/Insert
  Cloning method: Ligation Independent Cloning
  Sequencing primers: 5′ T7 Forward; 3′ T7 Reverse
Terms and licenses: Academic/Nonprofit Terms; Industry Terms: Not Available to Industry
Depositor comments: This plasmid is an empty vector to be used with a LIC cloning protocol. It has a TEV cleavable FLAG fusion tag on the N-terminus. To clone into this vector, add LIC fusion tags to the 5' end of your PCR primers. Forward - 5'TACTTCCAATCCAATGCA3' Reverse - 5'TTATCCACTTCCAATGTTATTA3' Linearize the plasmid with SspI and gel purify. When digesting the DNA with T4 polymerase for LIC, use dCTP for insert and dGTP for vector. Series 9 vectors have BioBrick restriction sites to facilitate subcloning reactions to make polycistronic expression vectors. NotI, PacI, AsiSI, and SbfI are the restriction enzyme sites that flank your open reading frame. More information on this vector can be found through http://qb3.berkeley.edu/qb3/macrolab/. In the 371-Series plasmids, upstream of each ribosome binding site is a Csy4 target sequence that allows the polycistronic mRNA to be cleaved upstream of each message when your plasmid is co-expressed with the Csy4 protein. By cleaving the message we hope to avoid detrimental mRNA structures that may result from having a long polycistronic message.
How to cite: 371-L was a gift from Chris Jeans (Addgene plasmid # 97031 ; http://n2t.net/addgene:97031 ; RRID:Addgene_97031)
