[The description below was written by a language model from this plasmid's Addgene catalogue record and pLannotate feature annotations shown in this document.]
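Description:
371-L is an empty pET-type bacterial expression backbone of about 4.8 kb, designed for ligation-independent cloning (LIC) of an open reading frame behind an N-terminal FLAG tag that can be removed with TEV protease. It is maintained in E. coli under ampicillin selection (β-lactamase driven by its own promoter). Replication relies on a pBR322-family ColE1 origin accompanied by the bom region and the rop gene, consistent with the low copy number recorded for it. Two fragments of the tetracycline resistance gene and the tet promoter flank the expression cassette; these appear to be remnants of the pBR322 ancestry and not a functional marker.

The expression cassette runs from a T7 promoter through a CRISPR direct-repeat element, a phage T7 gene 10 ribosome binding site, the FLAG and TEV site coding sequences, the LIC insertion site, and a T7 terminator. The annotation software labels the tag as a 3xFLAG fragment, which fits the single FLAG tag listed in the catalogue. A short "SET1" match just upstream of the terminator is probably residual T7 gene 10-derived sequence, not an intended fusion. The direct repeat corresponds to the Csy4 target sequence described by the depositor. When Csy4 is co-expressed, transcripts are cut upstream of each ribosome binding site, which is intended to avoid detrimental secondary structure in long polycistronic messages. BioBrick-style restriction sites (NotI, PacI, AsiSI, SbfI) flank the open reading frame so that cassettes from related vectors can be subcloned together into polycistronic co-expression constructs. Expression requires a host that supplies T7 RNA polymerase. The vector carries no insert.
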