Features (pLannotate 1.2.2; 16 found; start..end, strand, type, name):
    104..208     +  promoter       AmpR promoter: bla
    209..1069    +  CDS            AmpR: β-lactamase; bla; confers resistance to ampicillin, carbenicillin, and related antibiotics
   1240..1828    +  rep_origin     ori: high-copy-number ColE1/pMB1/pBR322/pUC origin of replication
   2019..2154    -  misc_feature   bom: basis of mobility region from pBR322
   2256..2447    -  CDS            rop: Rop protein, which maintains plasmids at low copy number; rop
   2464..2844    +  CDS            YPB1_ECOLX: Protein predicted: Swiss-Prot protein existence level 4. From Escherichia coli.
   3086..3986    -  CDS            TcR (fragment): tetracycline efflux protein; tet; confers resistance to tetracycline
   4008..4026    +  promoter       T7 promoter: promoter for bacteriophage T7 RNA polymerase
   4091..4118    +  ncRNA          CRISPR-DR4: Accession: RF01317 - CRISPR RNA direct repeat element
   4136..4158    +  RBS            RBS: efficient ribosome binding site from bacteriophage T7 gene 10 (Olins and Rangwala, 1989)
   4168..4188    +  CDS            3xFLAG (fragment): three tandem FLAG® epitope tags
   4193..4209    +  CDS            TEV site (fragment): tobacco etch virus (TEV) protease recognition and cleavage site
   4285..4334    +  CDS            SET1 (fragment): solubility-enhancement tag derived from T7 phage gene 10B
   4342..4389    +  terminator     T7 terminator: transcription terminator for bacteriophage T7 RNA polymerase
   4415..4707    -  CDS            TcR (fragment): tetracycline efflux protein; tet; confers resistance to tetracycline
   4755..4783    -  promoter       tet promoter: E. coli promoter for tetracycline efflux protein gene
>Addgene plasmid #97031 | 371-L | addgene full sequence | sequence record 182492 | Addgene NGS Result
TTCTTGAAGACGAAAGGGCCTCGTGATACGCCTATTTTTATAGGTTAATGTCATGATAATAATGGTTTCT
TAGACGTCAGGTGGCACTTTTCGGGGAAATGTGCGCGGAACCCCTATTTGTTTATTTTTCTAAATACATT
CAAATATGTATCCGCTCATGAGACAATAACCCTGATAAATGCTTCAATAACATTGAAAAAGGAAGAGTAT
GAGTATTCAACATTTCCGTGTCGCCCTTATTCCCTTTTTTGCGGCATTTTGCCTTCCTGTTTTTGCTCAC
CCAGAAACGCTGGTGAAAGTAAAAGATGCTGAAGATCAGTTGGGTGCACGAGTGGGTTACATCGAACTGG
ATCTCAACAGCGGTAAGATCCTTGAGAGTTTTCGCCCCGAAGAACGTTTTCCAATGATGAGCACTTTTAA
AGTTCTGCTATGTGGCGCGGTATTATCCCGTGTTGACGCCGGGCAAGAGCAACTCGGTCGCCGCATACAC
TATTCTCAGAATGACTTGGTTGAGTACTCACCAGTCACAGAAAAGCATCTTACGGATGGCATGACAGTAA
GAGAATTATGCAGTGCTGCCATAACCATGAGTGATAACACTGCGGCCAACTTACTTCTGACAACGATCGG
AGGACCGAAGGAGCTAACCGCTTTTTTGCACAACATGGGGGATCATGTAACTCGCCTTGATCGTTGGGAA
CCGGAGCTGAATGAAGCCATACCAAACGACGAGCGTGACACCACGATGCCTGCAGCAATGGCAACAACGT
TGCGCAAACTATTAACTGGCGAACTACTTACTCTAGCTTCCCGGCAACAATTAATAGACTGGATGGAGGC
GGATAAAGTTGCAGGACCACTTCTGCGCTCGGCCCTTCCGGCTGGCTGGTTTATTGCTGATAAATCTGGA
GCCGGTGAGCGTGGGTCTCGCGGTATCATTGCAGCACTGGGGCCAGATGGTAAGCCCTCCCGTATCGTAG
TTATCTACACGACGGGGAGTCAGGCAACTATGGATGAACGAAATAGACAGATCGCTGAGATAGGTGCCTC
ACTGATTAAGCATTGGTAACTGTCAGACCAAGTTTACTCATATATACTTTAGATTGATTTAAAACTTCAT
TTTTAATTTAAAAGGATCTAGGTGAAGATCCTTTTTGATAATCTCATGACCAAAATCCCTTAACGTGAGT
TTTCGTTCCACTGAGCGTCAGACCCCGTAGAAAAGATCAAAGGATCTTCTTGAGATCCTTTTTTTCTGCG
CGTAATCTGCTGCTTGCAAACAAAAAAACCACCGCTACCAGCGGTGGTTTGTTTGCCGGATCAAGAGCTA
CCAACTCTTTTTCCGAAGGTAACTGGCTTCAGCAGAGCGCAGATACCAAATACTGTCCTTCTAGTGTAGC
CGTAGTTAGGCCACCACTTCAAGAACTCTGTAGCACCGCCTACATACCTCGCTCTGCTAATCCTGTTACC
AGTGGCTGCTGCCAGTGGCGATAAGTCGTGTCTTACCGGGTTGGACTCAAGACGATAGTTACCGGATAAG
GCGCAGCGGTCGGGCTGAACGGGGGGTTCGTGCACACAGCCCAGCTTGGAGCGAACGACCTACACCGAAC
TGAGATACCTACAGCGTGAGCTATGAGAAAGCGCCACGCTTCCCGAAGGGAGAAAGGCGGACAGGTATCC
GGTAAGCGGCAGGGTCGGAACAGGAGAGCGCACGAGGGAGCTTCCAGGGGGAAACGCCTGGTATCTTTAT
AGTCCTGTCGGGTTTCGCCACCTCTGACTTGAGCGTCGATTTTTGTGATGCTCGTCAGGGGGGCGGAGCC
TATGGAAAAACGCCAGCAACGCGGCCTTTTTACGGTTCCTGGCCTTTTGCTGGCCTTTTGCTCACATGTT
CTTTCCTGCGTTATCCCCTGATTCTGTGGATAACCGTATTACCGCCTTTGAGTGAGCTGATACCGCTCGC
CGCAGCCGAACGACCGAGCGCAGCGAGTCAGTGAGCGAGGAAGCGGAAGAGGCGCGCCATGCGGTATTTT
CTCCTTACGCATCTGTGCGGTATTTCACACCGCAATGGTGCACTCTCAGTACAATCTGCTCTGATGCCGC
ATAGTTAAGCCAGTATACACTCCGCTATCGCTACGTGACTGGGTCATGGCTGCGCCCCGACACCCGCCAA
CACCCGCTGACGCGCCCTGACGGGCTTGTCTGCTCCCGGCATCCGCTTACAGACAAGCTGTGACCGTCTC
CGGGAGCTGCATGTGTCAGAGGTTTTCACCGTCATCACCGAAACGCGCGAGGCAGCTGCGGTAAAGCTCA
TCAGCGTGGTCGTGAAGCGATTCACAGATGTCTGCCTGTTCATCCGCGTCCAGCTCGTTGAGTTTCTCCA
GAAGCGTTAATGTCTGGCTTCTGATAAAGCGGGCCATGTTAAGGGCGGTTTTTTCCTGTTTGGTCACTGA
TGCCTCCGTGTAAGGGGGATTTCTGTTCATGGGGGTAATGATACCGATGAAACGAGAGAGGATGCTCACG
ATACGGGTTACTGATGATGAACATGCCCGGTTACTGGAACGTTGTGAGGGTAAACAACTGGCGGTATGGA
TGCGGCGGGACCAGAGAAAAATCACTCAGGGTCAATGCCAGCGCTTCGTTAATACAGATGTAGGTGTTCC
ACAGGGTAGCCAGCAGCATCCTGCGATGCAGATCCGGAACATAATGGTGCAGGGCGCTGACTTCCGCGTT
TCCAGACTTTACGAAACACGGAAACCGAAGACCATTCATGTTGTTGCTCAGGTCGCAGACGTTTTGCAGC
AGCAGTCGCTTCACGTTCGCTCGCGTATCGGTGATTCATTCTGCTAACCAGTAAGGCAACCCCGCCAGCC
TAGCCGGGTCCTCAACGACAGGAGCACGATCATGCGCACCCGTGGCCAGGACCCAACGCTGCCCGAGATG
CGCCGCGTGCGGCTGCTGGAGATGGCGGACGCGATGGATATGTTCTGCCAAGGGTTGGTTTGCGCATTCA
CAGTTCTCCGCAAGAATTGATTGGCTCCAATTCTTGGAGTGGTGAATCCGTTAGCGAGGTGCCGCCGGCT
TCCATTCAGGTCGAGGTGGCCCGGCTCCATGCACCGCGACGCAACGCGGGGAGGCAGACAAGGTATAGGG
CGGCGCCTACAATCCATGCCAACCCGTTCCATGTGCTCGCCGAGGCGGCATAAATCGCCGTGACGATCAG
CGGTCCAATGATCGAAGTTAGGCTGGTAAGAGCCGCGAGCGATCCTTGAAGCTGTCCCTGATGGTCGTCA
TCTACCTGCCTGGACAGCATGGCCTGCAACGCGGGCATCCCGATGCCGCCGGAAGCGAGAAGAATCATAA
TGGGGAAGGCCATCCAGCCTCGCGTCGCGAACGCCAGCAAGACGTAGCCCAGCGCGTCGGCCGCCATGCC
GGCGATAATGGCCTGCTTCTCGCCGAAACGTTTGGTGGCGGGACCAGTGACGAAGGCTTGAGCGAGGGCG
TGCAAGATTCCGAATACCGCAAGCGACAGGCCGATCATCGTCGCGCTCCAGCGAAAGCGGTCCTCGCCGA
AAATGACCCAGAGCGCTGCCGGCACCTGTCCTACGAGTTGCATGATAAAGAAGACAGTCATAAGTGCGGC
GACGATAGTCATGCCCCGCGCCCACCGGAAGGAGCTGACTGGGTTGAAGGCTCTCAAGGGCATCGGTCGA
CGCTCTCCCTTATGCGACTCCTGCATTAGGAAGCAGCCCAGTAGTAGGTTGAGGCCGTTGAGCACCGCCG
CCGCAAGGAATGGTGCATGCAAGGAGATGGCGCCCAACAGTCCCCCGGCCACGGGGCCTGCCACCATACC
CACGCCGAAACAAGCGCTCATGAGCCCGAAGTGGCGAGCCCGATCTTCCCCATCGGTGATGTCGGCGATA
TAGGCGCCAGCAACCGCACCTGTGGCGCCGGTGATGCCGGCCACGATGCGTCCGGCGTAGAGGATCGAGA
TCTCGATCCCGCGAAATTAATACGACTCACTATAGGGAGACCACAACGGTTTCCCTCTAGTGCCGGCTCC
GGAGAGCTCTTTAATGCGGCCGCTTAATTAAGTTCACTGCCGTATAGGCAGCTAAGAAAATTAACTAGAA
ATAATTTTGTTTAACTTTAAGAAGGAGATATACATATGGACTACAAAGACGATGACGACAAGGAAAACCT
GTACTTCCAATCCAATATTGGAAGTGGATAACGGATCGCGATCGCCCTGCAGGCCGGCCGGTACCACGCG
TGCGCGCTGATCCGGCTGCTAACAAAGCCCGAAAGGAAGCTGAGTTGGCTGCTGCCACCGCTGAGCAATA
ACTAGCATAACCCCTTGGGGCCTCTAAACGGGTCTTGAGGGGTTTTTTGCTGAAAGGAGGAACTATATCC
GGATATCCACAGGACGGGTGTGGTCGCCATGATCGCGTAGTCGATAGTGGCTCCAAGTAGCGAAGCGAGC
AGGACTGGGCGGCGGCCAAAGCGGTCGGACAGTGCTCCGAGAACGGGTGCGCATAGAAATTGCATCAACG
CATATAGCGCTAGCAGCACGCCATAGTGACTGGCGATGCTGTCGGAATGGACGATATCCCGCAAGAGGCC
CGGCAGTACCGGCATAACCAAGCCTATGCCTACAGCATCCAGGGTGACGGTGCCGAGGATGACGATGAGC
GCATTGTTAGATTTCATACACGGTGCCTGACTGCGTTAGCAATTTAACTGTGATAAACTACCGCATTAAA
GCTTATCGATGATAAGCTGTCAAACATGAGAA
